Addgene plasmid #61256: pBS-KS-attB1-2-PT-SA-SD-1-2xTY1-V5
Purpose: CRISPR-RMCE, second step attB plasmid, intron phase 1, exchange dsRed with 2xTY1 and V5 tags cassette
Depositing lab: Frank Schnorrer. Publication: A Versatile Two-Step CRISPR- and RMCE-Based Strategy for Efficient Genome Engineering in Drosophila. Zhang X, Koolhaas WH, Schnorrer F. G3 (Bethesda). 2014 Oct 15. pii: g3.114.013979. doi: 10.1534/g3.114.013979. PubMed 25324299.
Backbone
  Vector backbone: pBS-KS-attB1-2-PT-SA-SD
  Backbone manufacturer: Hugo J Bellen
  Backbone size w/o insert (bp): 3300
  Total vector size (bp): 3541
  Vector type: CRISPR
Growth in bacteria
  Bacterial resistance: Ampicillin, 100 μg/mL
  Growth temperature: 37°C
  Growth strain: DH5alpha
  Copy number: High Copy
Gene/Insert
  Gene/Insert name: 2xTY1-V5
  Species: Synthetic
  Insert size (bp): 216
  Tag / fusion protein: TY1; V5
Terms and licenses: Academic/Nonprofit Terms; Industry Terms: Not Available to Industry
How to cite: pBS-KS-attB1-2-PT-SA-SD-1-2xTY1-V5 was a gift from Frank Schnorrer (Addgene plasmid # 61256 ; http://n2t.net/addgene:61256 ; RRID:Addgene_61256)
