[The description below was written by a language model from this plasmid's Addgene catalogue record and pLannotate feature annotations shown in this document.]
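Description:
pBS-KS-attB1-2-PT-SA-SD-1-2xTY1-V5 is a small (about 3.5 kb) pBluescript KS-derived donor plasmid used for the second step of a two-step CRISPR and recombinase-mediated cassette exchange (RMCE) strategy for genome engineering in Drosophila. It is propagated in E. coli as a high-copy plasmid through its ColE1/pUC-type origin and selected with ampicillin via the β-lactamase gene and its own promoter. The backbone also retains the standard pBluescript elements: an f1 phage origin, a lacZα fragment with lac promoter, operator and CAP site, and flanking T7 and T3 promoters. These are cloning-vector remnants rather than functional parts of the payload.

The working cassette lies between two φC31 integrase attB sites in inverted orientation relative to each other. As the name indicates, this interval holds a protein-trap (PT) module consisting of a splice acceptor and splice donor surrounding a synthetic 216 bp open reading frame that encodes two TY1 epitopes and a V5 epitope, set in intron phase 1. The automated annotation does not call the splice sites or the tags themselves, so their exact positions are not shown in the feature table. In use, a dsRed marker cassette is first placed at the target locus in the CRISPR-based first step. φC31 integrase then exchanges that dsRed cassette for the attB-flanked segment of this plasmid. When the cassette sits in a phase 1 coding intron in the correct orientation, it is spliced into the host transcript as an artificial exon. This yields an endogenous protein tagged internally with 2xTY1 and V5 for detection or purification. The cassette has no promoter of its own, and expression relies on the targeted gene.
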