Features (pLannotate 1.2.2; 13 found; start..end, strand, type, name):
    254..842     -  rep_origin     ori: high-copy-number ColE1/pMB1/pBR322/pUC origin of replication
   1013..1873    -  CDS            AmpR: β-lactamase; bla; confers resistance to ampicillin, carbenicillin, and related antibiotics
   1874..1978    -  promoter       AmpR promoter: bla
   2031..2459    -  rep_origin     f1 ori (sequence partly withheld): f1 bacteriophage origin of replication; arrow indicates direction of (+) strand synthesis
   2464..2619    -  CDS            lacZα (fragment): LacZα fragment of β-galactosidase; lacZ fragment
   2627..2645    +  promoter       T7 promoter: promoter for bacteriophage T7 RNA polymerase
   2681..2750    +  protein_bind   attB: attB site for the φC31 integrase (Groth et al., 2000) phage φC31 integrase
   3245..3314    -  protein_bind   attB: attB site for the φC31 integrase (Groth et al., 2000) phage φC31 integrase
   3354..3372    -  promoter       T3 promoter: promoter for bacteriophage T3 RNA polymerase
   3417..3433    -  protein_bind   lac operator: The lac repressor binds to the lac operator to inhibit transcription in E. coli. This inhibition can be relieved by adding lactose or isopropyl-β-D-thiogalactopyranoside (IPTG). lac repressor encoded by lacI
   3441..3471    -  promoter       lac promoter: promoter for the E. coli lac operon
   3486..3507    -  protein_bind   CAP binding site: CAP binding activates transcription in the presence of cAMP. E. coli catabolite activator protein
   3520..71      -  CDS            lacI (fragment) (across the origin): lac repressor; lacI; The lac repressor binds to the lac operator to inhibit transcription in E. coli. This inhibition can be relieved by adding lactose or isopropyl-β-D-thiogalactopyranoside (IPTG).
>Addgene plasmid #61256 | pBS-KS-attB1-2-PT-SA-SD-1-2xTY1-V5 | depositor full sequence | sequence record 99404 | pBS-KS-attB1-2-PT-SA-SD-1-2xTY1-V5 sequence 3541 bps
GAAACCTGTCGTGCCAGCTGCATTAATGAATCGGCCAACGCGCGGGGAGAGGCGGTTTGCGTATTGGGCG
CTCTTCCGCTTCCTCGCTCACTGACTCGCTGCGCTCGGTCGTTCGGCTGCGGCGAGCGGTATCAGCTCAC
TCAAAGGCGGTAATACGGTTATCCACAGAATCAGGGGATAACGCAGGAAAGAACATGTGAGCAAAAGGCC
AGCAAAAGGCCAGGAACCGTAAAAAGGCCGCGTTGCTGGCGTTTTTCCATAGGCTCCGCCCCCCTGACGA
GCATCACAAAAATCGACGCTCAAGTCAGAGGTGGCGAAACCCGACAGGACTATAAAGATACCAGGCGTTT
CCCCCTGGAAGCTCCCTCGTGCGCTCTCCTGTTCCGACCCTGCCGCTTACCGGATACCTGTCCGCCTTTC
TCCCTTCGGGAAGCGTGGCGCTTTCTCATAGCTCACGCTGTAGGTATCTCAGTTCGGTGTAGGTCGTTCG
CTCCAAGCTGGGCTGTGTGCACGAACCCCCCGTTCAGCCCGACCGCTGCGCCTTATCCGGTAACTATCGT
CTTGAGTCCAACCCGGTAAGACACGACTTATCGCCACTGGCAGCAGCCACTGGTAACAGGATTAGCAGAG
CGAGGTATGTAGGCGGTGCTACAGAGTTCTTGAAGTGGTGGCCTAACTACGGCTACACTAGAAGGACAGT
ATTTGGTATCTGCGCTCTGCTGAAGCCAGTTACCTTCGGAAAAAGAGTTGGTAGCTCTTGATCCGGCAAA
CAAACCACCGCTGGTAGCGGTGGTTTTTTTGTTTGCAAGCAGCAGATTACGCGCAGAAAAAAAGGATCTC
AAGAAGATCCTTTGATCTTTTCTACGGGGTCTGACGCTCAGTGGAACGAAAACTCACGTTAAGGGATTTT
GGTCATGAGATTATCAAAAAGGATCTTCACCTAGATCCTTTTAAATTAAAAATGAAGTTTTAAATCAATC
TAAAGTATATATGAGTAAACTTGGTCTGACAGTTACCAATGCTTAATCAGTGAGGCACCTATCTCAGCGA
TCTGTCTATTTCGTTCATCCATAGTTGCCTGACTCCCCGTCGTGTAGATAACTACGATACGGGAGGGCTT
ACCATCTGGCCCCAGTGCTGCAATGATACCGCGAGACCCACGCTCACCGGCTCCAGATTTATCAGCAATA
AACCAGCCAGCCGGAAGGGCCGAGCGCAGAAGTGGTCCTGCAACTTTATCCGCCTCCATCCAGTCTATTA
ATTGTTGCCGGGAAGCTAGAGTAAGTAGTTCGCCAGTTAATAGTTTGCGCAACGTTGTTGCCATTGCTAC
AGGCATCGTGGTGTCACGCTCGTCGTTTGGTATGGCTTCATTCAGCTCCGGTTCCCAACGATCAAGGCGA
GTTACATGATCCCCCATGTTGTGCAAAAAAGCGGTTAGCTCCTTCGGTCCTCCGATCGTTGTCAGAAGTA
AGTTGGCCGCAGTGTTATCACTCATGGTTATGGCAGCACTGCATAATTCTCTTACTGTCATGCCATCCGT
AAGATGCTTTTCTGTGACTGGTGAGTACTCAACCAAGTCATTCTGAGAATAGTGTATGCGGCGACCGAGT
TGCTCTTGCCCGGCGTCAATACGGGATAATACCGCGCCACATAGCAGAACTTTAAAAGTGCTCATCATTG
GAAAACGTTCTTCGGGGCGAAAACTCTCAAGGATCTTACCGCTGTTGAGATCCAGTTCGATGTAACCCAC
TCGTGCACCCAACTGATCTTCAGCATCTTTTACTTTCACCAGCGTTTCTGGGTGAGCAAAAACAGGAAGG
CAAAATGCCGCAAAAAAGGGAATAAGGGCGACACGGAAATGTTGAATACTCATACTCTTCCTTTTTCAAT
ATTATTGAAGCATTTATCAGGGTTATTGTCTCATGAGCGGATACATATTTGAATGTATTTAGAAAAATAA
ACAAATAGGGGTTCCGCGCACATTTCCCCGAAAAGTGCCACCTAAATTGTAAGCGTTAATATTTTGTTAA
AATTCGCGTTAAATTTTTGTTAAATCAGCTCATTTTTTAACCAATAGGCCGAAATCGGCAAAATCCCTTA
TAAATCAAAAGAATAGACCGAGATAGGGT
[37 nt withheld, positions 2130-2166]
AAAGAACGTGGACTCCAACGTCAAAGG
[49 nt withheld, positions 2194-2242]
T
[91 nt withheld, positions 2244-2334]
G
[124 nt withheld, positions 2336-2459]
CCCATTCGCCATTCAGGCTGCGCAACTGTTGGGAAGGGCGATCGGTGCGGGCCTCTTCGCTATTACGCCA
GCTGGCGAAAGGGGGATGTGCTGCAAGGCGATTAAGTTGGGTAACGCCAGGGTTTTCCCAGTCACGACGT
TGTAAAACGACGGCCAGTGAGCGCGCGTAATACGACTCACTATAGGGCGAATTGGAGCTCGCTAGCGATG
TAGGTCACGGTCTCGAAGCCGCGGTGCGGGTGCCAGGGCGTGCCCTTGGGCTCCCCGGGCGCGTACTCCA
CCTCACCCATCTGGTCCATCATGATGGTCGACTCTAGAAGTCGATCCAACATGGCGACTTGTCCCATCCC
CGGCATGTTTAAATATACTAATTATTCTTGAACTAATTTTAATCAACCGATTTATCTCTCTTCCGCAGGT
GGCGGAGGTTCCGGTGGAAGCGGAGGTAGCGGCGGATCGGAGGTCCACACTAATCAAGACCCCCTGGATG
CCGAGGTGCACACCAACCAGGACCCTCTGGACGGAGGTTCCGGTGGAAGCGGAGGTAGCGGCGGATCGGG
CAAGCCCATCCCCAACCCCCTGCTGGGCCTGGATAGCACCAGATCCGGAGGTAGCGGTGGAAGCGGAGGT
TCCGGAGGTAAGTTATTGAACAATGGCATCAAATGCCTTCATCATCACTACCCTTTAGCCCTTAAGACCC
CACAATGACCTTACCCACTCAGAGAAAAAAGTAAATATGAAAGCCCATTTGAACTTCTAAGCTTGTCGAC
CATCATGATGGACCAGATGGGTGAGGTGGAGTACGCGCCCGGGGAGCCCAAGGGCACGCCCTGGCACCCG
CACCGCGGCTTCGAGACCGTGACCTACATCATGCATGGTACCCAGCTTTTGTTCCCTTTAGTGAGGGTTA
ATTGCGCGCTTGGCGTAATCATGGTCATAGCTGTTTCCTGTGTGAAATTGTTATCCGCTCACAATTCCAC
ACAACATACGAGCCGGAAGCATAAAGTGTAAAGCCTGGGGTGCCTAATGAGTGAGCTAACTCACATTAAT
TGCGTTGCGCTCACTGCCCGCTTTCCAGTCGG
