>Addgene plasmid #61256 | pBS-KS-attB1-2-PT-SA-SD-1-2xTY1-V5 | addgene partial sequence | sequence record 100138 | M13-F20 5'-TGTAAAACGACGGCCAGT-3'
CGAATTGGAGCTCGCTAGCGATGTAGGTCACGGTCTCGAAGCCGCGGTGCGGGTGCCAGGGCGTGCCCTT
GGGCTCCCCGGGCGCGTACTCCACCTCACCCATCTGGTCCATCATGATGGTCGACTCTAGAAGTCGATCC
AACATGGCGACTTGTCCCATCCCCGGCATGTTTAAATATACTAATTATTCTTGAACTAATTTTAATCAAC
CGATTTATCTCTCTTCCGCAGGTGGCGGAGGTTCCGGTGGAAGCGGAGGTAGCGGCGGATCGGAGGTCCA
CACTAATCAAGACCCCCTGGATGCCGAGGTGCACACCAACCAGGACCCTCTGGACGGAGGTTCCGGTGGA
AGCGGAGGTAGCGGCGGATCGGGCAAGCCCATCCCCAACCCCCTGCTGGGCCTGGATAGCACCAGATCCG
GAGGTAGCGGTGGAAGCGGAGGTTCCGGAGGTAAGTTATTGAACAATGGCATCAAATGCCTTCATCATCA
CTACCCTTTAGCCCTTAAGACCCCACAATGACCTTACCCACTCAGAGAAAAAAGTAAATATGAAAGCCCA
TTTGAACTTCTAAGCTTGTCGACCATCATGATGGACCAGATGGGTGAGGTGGAGTACGCGCCCGGGGAGC
CCAAGGGCACGCCCTGGCACCCGCACCGCGGCTTCGAGACCGTGACCTACATC
