>Addgene plasmid #61256 | pBS-KS-attB1-2-PT-SA-SD-1-2xTY1-V5 | addgene partial sequence | sequence record 100139 | M13-Rev 5'-CAGGAAACAGCTATGACC-3'
GATGTAGGTCACGGTCTCGAAGCCGCGGTGCGGGTGCCAGGGCGTGCCCTTGGGCTCCCCGGGCGCGTAC
TCCACCTCACCCATCTGGTCCATCATGATGGTCGACTCTAGAAGTCGATCCAACATGGCGACTTGTCCCA
TCCCCGGCATGTTTAAATATACTAATTATTCTTGAACTAATTTTAATCAACCGATTTATCTCTCTTCCGC
AGGTGGCGGAGGTTCCGGTGGAAGCGGAGGTAGCGGCGGATCGGAGGTCCACACTAATCAAGACCCCCTG
GATGCCGAGGTGCACACCAACCAGGACCCTCTGGACGGAGGTTCCGGTGGAAGCGGAGGTAGCGGCGGAT
CGGGCAAGCCCATCCCCAACCCCCTGCTGGGCCTGGATAGCACCAGATCCGGAGGTAGCGGTGGAAGCGG
AGGTTCCGGAGGTAAGTTATTGAACAATGGCATCAAATGCCTTCATCATCACTACCCTTTAGCCCTTAAG
ACCCCACAATGACCTTACCCACTCAGAGAAAAAAGTAAATATGAAAGCCCATTTGAACTTCTAAGCTTGT
CGACCATCATGATGGACCAGATGGGTGAGGTGGAGTACGCGCCCGGGGAGCCCAAGGGCACGCCCTGGCA
CCCGCACCGCGGCTTCGAGACCGTGACCTACATCATGCATGGTACCCAGC
